Addgene plasmid #208867: pHAGE-FKBP-GFP-OPTN (2-119)
Purpose: Stably express GFP-tagged OPTN (2-119aa) for CID induced mitophagy
Depositing lab: Sascha Martens. Depositing organization: University of Vienna. Publication: Control of mitophagy initiation and progression by the TBK1 adaptors NAP1 and SINTBAD. Adriaenssens E, Nguyen TN, Sawa-Makarska J, Khuu G, Schuschnig M, Shoebridge S, Watts EM, Csalyi KD, Padman BS, Lazarou M, Martens S. bioRxiv September 25, 202 10.1101/2023.09.25.559255.
Backbone
  Vector backbone: pHAGE
  Vector type: Mammalian Expression
Growth in bacteria
  Bacterial resistance: Ampicillin, 100 μg/mL
  Growth temperature: 37°C
  Growth strain: NEB Stable
  Copy number: Unknown
Gene/Insert
  Gene/Insert name: OPTN
  Species: H. sapiens (human)
  Mutation: aa 2-119 only
  Entrez Gene: OPTN (a.k.a. ALS12, FIP2, GLC1E, HIP7, HYPL, NRP, TFIIIA-INTP)
  Tag / fusion protein: FKBP-GFP (N terminal on insert)
  Cloning method: Gibson Cloning
Terms and licenses: Academic/Nonprofit Terms; Industry Terms: Not Available to Industry
How to cite: pHAGE-FKBP-GFP-OPTN (2-119) was a gift from Sascha Martens (Addgene plasmid # 208867 ; http://n2t.net/addgene:208867 ; RRID:Addgene_208867)
