[The description below was written by a language model from this plasmid's Addgene catalogue record and pLannotate feature annotations shown in this document.]
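Description:
pHAGE-FKBP-GFP-OPTN (2-119) is a third-generation-style, self-inactivating HIV-1 lentiviral transfer plasmid built on the pHAGE backbone for stable expression in mammalian cells. It is propagated in E. coli through a high-copy ColE1/pUC-type origin and selected with ampicillin via the β-lactamase gene. The lentiviral portion carries a truncated 5' LTR, the Ψ packaging signal with a gag fragment, the Rev response element for Rev-dependent nuclear export of the genomic RNA, the cPPT/CTS element that aids nuclear import, and a ΔU3 3' LTR that inactivates LTR promoter activity after integration.

Between these elements, the CMV immediate-early enhancer and promoter drive a single fusion open reading frame, followed by a WPRE to enhance transcript stability and expression. The feature table shows two tandem FKBP12 copies (one in alternative codons, which limits recombination between the repeats), then monomeric EGFP, a short linker derived from a multiple cloning site, and human optineurin (OPTN) sequence. According to the catalogue entry, the insert is restricted to residues 2-119 of OPTN, which matches the first annotated OPTN fragment. However, the annotation also reports a second, overlapping OPTN fragment of about 1.4 kb immediately downstream. The record does not explain this; it may be untranslated residual sequence after a stop codon, but that cannot be confirmed here.

The stated purpose is chemically induced dimerization (CID) mitophagy assays. In that approach a dimerizer drug tethers the FKBP-tagged protein to a partner domain anchored on mitochondria, though the partner construct is not described in this record. This lets users test whether the N-terminal OPTN fragment suffices to trigger mitophagy, with GFP reporting its localization.
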