Features (pLannotate 1.2.2; 28 found; start..end, strand, type, name):
    377..634     +  LTR            5' LTR (truncated): truncated 5' long terminal repeat (LTR) from HIV-1
    681..806     +  misc_feature   HIV-1 Ψ: packaging signal of human immunodeficiency virus type 1
    790..1128    +  CDS            HIV-1 gag (fragment): gag protein from human immunodeficiency virus 1; gag
   1303..1536    +  misc_feature   RRE: The Rev response element (RRE) of HIV-1 allows for Rev-dependent mRNA export from the nucleus to the cytoplasm.
   1913..2013    +  CDS            Rev (fragment): human immunodeficiency virus 1 (HIV-1) Rev protein; rev; enhances nuclear export of unspliced and incompletely spliced viral mRNAs
   2062..2179    +  misc_feature   cPPT/CTS: central polypurine tract and central termination sequence of HIV-1
   2231..2534    +  enhancer       CMV enhancer: human cytomegalovirus immediate early enhancer
   2535..2738    +  promoter       CMV promoter: human cytomegalovirus (CMV) immediate early promoter
   2827..3150    +  CDS            FKBP1A: FKB1A_HUMAN - Also known as FKBP1, FKBP12. Experimental evidence at protein level: Swiss-Prot protein existence level 1. Keeps in an inactive conformation TGFBR1, the TGF-beta type I serine/threonine kinase receptor, preventing TGF-beta receptor activation in absence of ligand. Recruits SMAD7 to ACVR1B which prevents the association of SMAD2 and SMAD3 with the activin receptor complex, thereby blocking the activin signal. May modulate the RYR1 calcium channel activity. PPIases accelerate the folding of proteins. It catalyzes the cis-trans isomerization of proline imidic peptide bonds in oligop
   3157..3477    +  CDS            FKBP: human FK506-binding protein FKBP12 synthetic gene with alternative codons
   3496..4209    +  CDS            mEGFP: mEGFP is a basic (constitutively fluorescent) green fluorescent protein published in 2002, derived from Aequorea victoria. It has moderate acid sensitivity.
   4210..4254    +  misc_feature   MCS (fragment): multiple cloning site
   4255..4608    +  CDS            OPTN (fragment): OPTN_HUMAN - Also known as FIP2, GLC1E, HIP7, HYPL, NRP. Experimental evidence at protein level: Swiss-Prot protein existence level 1. (Microbial infection) May constitute a cellular target for adenovirus E3 14.7 and Bluetongue virus protein NS3 to inhibit innate immune response. From Homo sapiens (Human).
   4595..5983    +  CDS            OPTN (fragment): OPTN_HUMAN - Also known as FIP2, GLC1E, HIP7, HYPL, NRP. Experimental evidence at protein level: Swiss-Prot protein existence level 1. (Microbial infection) May constitute a cellular target for adenovirus E3 14.7 and Bluetongue virus protein NS3 to inhibit innate immune response. From Homo sapiens (Human).
   5994..6582    +  misc_feature   WPRE: woodchuck hepatitis virus posttranscriptional regulatory element
   6590..6655    +  CDS            nef (fragment): NEF_HV1Z2 - Experimental evidence at protein level: Swiss-Prot protein existence level 1. Extracellular Nef protein targets CD4(+) T-lymphocytes for apoptosis by interacting with CXCR4 surface receptors. From Human immunodeficiency virus type 1 group M subtype D (isolate Z2/CDC-Z34) (HIV-1).
   6657..6890    +  LTR            3' LTR (ΔU3): self-inactivating 3' long terminal repeat (LTR) from HIV-1
   7095..7199    +  promoter       AmpR promoter: bla
   7200..8060    +  CDS            AmpR: β-lactamase; bla; confers resistance to ampicillin, carbenicillin, and related antibiotics
   8231..8819    +  rep_origin     ori: high-copy-number ColE1/pMB1/pBR322/pUC origin of replication
   9002..9056    +  CDS            lacI (fragment): lac repressor; lacI; The lac repressor binds to the lac operator to inhibit transcription in E. coli. This inhibition can be relieved by adding lactose or isopropyl-β-D-thiogalactopyranoside (IPTG).
   9062..9155    +  rep_origin     SV40 ori (fragment): SV40 origin of replication
   9180..9217    +  CDS            lacI (fragment): lac repressor; lacI; The lac repressor binds to the lac operator to inhibit transcription in E. coli. This inhibition can be relieved by adding lactose or isopropyl-β-D-thiogalactopyranoside (IPTG).
   9230..9251    +  protein_bind   CAP binding site: CAP binding activates transcription in the presence of cAMP. E. coli catabolite activator protein
   9266..9296    +  promoter       lac promoter: promoter for the E. coli lac operon
   9304..9320    +  protein_bind   lac operator: The lac repressor binds to the lac operator to inhibit transcription in E. coli. This inhibition can be relieved by adding lactose or isopropyl-β-D-thiogalactopyranoside (IPTG). lac repressor encoded by lacI
   9354..9437    +  polyA_signal   SV40 poly(A) signal (fragment): SV40 polyadenylation signal
   9604..329     +  CDS            nef (fragment) (across the origin): NEF_HV1BR - Experimental evidence at protein level: Swiss-Prot protein existence level 1. Extracellular Nef protein targets CD4(+) T-lymphocytes for apoptosis by interacting with CXCR4 surface receptors (PubMed:14990729). From Human immunodeficiency virus type 1 group M subtype B (isolate BRU/LAI) (HIV-1).
>Addgene plasmid #208867 | pHAGE-FKBP-GFP-OPTN (2-119) | addgene full sequence | sequence record 418241 | Addgene NGS Result
TGGAAGGGCTAATTCACTCCCAAAGAAGACAAGATATCCTTGATCTGTGGATCTACCACACACAAGGCTA
CTTCCCTGATTAGCAGAACTACACACCAGGGCCAGGGGTCAGATATCCACTGACCTTTGGATGGTGCTAC
AAGCTAGTACCAGTTGAGCCAGATAAGGTAGAAGAGGCCAATAAAGGAGAGAACACCAGCTTGTTACACC
CTGTGAGCCTGCATGGGATGGATGACCCGGAGAGAGAAGTGTTAGAGTGGAGGTTTGACAGCCGCCTAGC
ATTTCATCACGTGGCCCGAGAGCTGCATCCGGAGTACTTCAAGAACTGCTGATATCGAGCTTGCTACAAG
GGACTTTCCGCTGGGGACTTTCCAGGGAGGCGTGGCCTGGGCGGGACTGGGGAGTGGCGAGCCCTCAGAT
CCTGCATATAAGCAGCTGCTTTTTGCCTGTACTGGGTCTCTCTGGTTAGACCAGATCTGAGCCTGGGAGC
TCTCTGGCTAACTAGGGAACCCACTGCTTAAGCCTCAATAAAGCTTGCCTTGAGTGCTTCAAGTAGTGTG
TGCCCGTCTGTTGTGTGACTCTGGTAACTAGAGATCCCTCAGACCCTTTTAGTCAGTGTGGAAAATCTCT
AGCAGTGGCGCCCGAACAGGGACTTGAAAGCGAAAGGGAAACCAGAGGAGCTCTCTCGACGCAGGACTCG
GCTTGCTGAAGCGCGCACGGCAAGAGGCGAGGGGCGGCGACTGGTGAGTACGCCAAAAATTTTGACTAGC
GGAGGCTAGAAGGAGAGAGATGGGTGCGAGAGCGTCAGTATTAAGCGGGGGAGAATTAGATCGCGATGGG
AAAAAATTCGGTTAAGGCCAGGGGGAAAGAAAAAATATAAATTAAAACATATAGTATGGGCAAGCAGGGA
GCTAGAACGATTCGCAGTTAATCCTGGCCTGTTAGAAACATCAGAAGGCTGTAGACAAATACTGGGACAG
CTACAACCATCCCTTCAGACAGGATCAGAAGAACTTAGATCATTATATAATACAGTAGCAACCCTCTATT
GTGTGCATCAAAGGATAGAGATAAAAGACACCAAGGAAGCTTTAGACAAGATAGAGGAAGAGCAAAACAA
AAGTAAGACCACCGCACAGCAAGCGGCCGGCCGCTGATCTTCAGACCTGGAGGAGGAGATATGAGGGACA
ATTGGAGAAGTGAATTATATAAATATAAAGTAGTAAAAATTGAACCATTAGGAGTAGCACCCACCAAGGC
AAAGAGAAGAGTGGTGCAGAGAGAAAAAAGAGCAGTGGGAATAGGAGCTTTGTTCCTTGGGTTCTTGGGA
GCAGCAGGAAGCACTATGGGCGCAGCGTCAATGACGCTGACGGTACAGGCCAGACAATTATTGTCTGGTA
TAGTGCAGCAGCAGAACAATTTGCTGAGGGCTATTGAGGCGCAACAGCATCTGTTGCAACTCACAGTCTG
GGGCATCAAGCAGCTCCAGGCAAGAATCCTGGCTGTGGAAAGATACCTAAAGGATCAACAGCTCCTGGGG
ATTTGGGGTTGCTCTGGAAAACTCATTTGCACCACTGCTGTGCCTTGGAATGCTAGTTGGAGTAATAAAT
CTCTGGAACAGATTTGGAATCACACGACCTGGATGGAGTGGGACAGAGAAATTAACAATTACACAAGCTT
AATACACTCCTTAATTGAAGAATCGCAAAACCAGCAAGAAAAGAATGAACAAGAATTATTGGAATTAGAT
AAATGGGCAAGTTTGTGGAATTGGTTTAACATAACAAATTGGCTGTGGTATATAAAATTATTCATAATGA
TAGTAGGAGGCTTGGTAGGTTTAAGAATAGTTTTTGCTGTACTTTCTATAGTGAATAGAGTTAGGCAGGG
ATATTCACCATTATCGTTTCAGACCCACCTCCCAACCCCGAGGGGACCCGACAGGCCCGAAGGAATAGAA
GAAGAAGGTGGAGAGAGAGACAGAGACAGATCCATTCGATTAGTGAACGGATCTCGACGGTATCGCCGAA
TTAATTCACAAATGGCAGTATTCATCCACAATTTTAAAAGAAAAGGGGGGATTGGGGGGTACAGTGCAGG
GGAAAGAATAGTAGACATAATAGCAACAGACATACAAACTAAAGAATTACAAAAACAAATTACAAAAATT
CAAAATTTTCGGGTTTATTACAGGGACAGCAGAGATCCAGTTTGGACTAGTGGAGTTCCGCGTTACATAA
CTTACGGTAAATGGCCCGCCTGGCTGACCGCCCAACGACCCCCGCCCATTGACGTCAATAATGACGTATG
TTCCCATAGTAACGCCAATAGGGACTTTCCATTGACGTCAATGGGTGGAGTATTTACGGTAAACTGCCCA
CTTGGCAGTACATCAAGTGTATCATATGCCAAGTACGCCCCCTATTGACGTCAATGACGGTAAATGGCCC
GCCTGGCATTATGCCCAGTACATGACCTTATGGGACTTTCCTACTTGGCAGTACATCTACGTATTAGTCA
TCGCTATTACCATGGTGATGCGGTTTTGGCAGTACATCAATGGGCGTGGATAGCGGTTTGACTCACGGGG
ATTTCCAAGTCTCCACCCCATTGACGTCAATGGGAGTTTGTTTTGGCACCAAAATCAACGGGACTTTCCA
AAATGTCGTAACAACTCCGCCCCATTGACGCAAATGGGCGGTAGGCGTGTACGGTGGGAGGTCTATATAA
GCAGAGCTCGTTTAGTGAACCGTCAGATCGCCTGGAGACGCCATCCACGCTGTTTTGACCTCCATAGAAG
ACACCGGCGGCCGCGGTACCGCCACCATGGGAGTGCAGGTGGAAACCATCTCCCCAGGAGACGGGCGCAC
CTTCCCCAAGCGCGGCCAGACCTGCGTGGTGCACTACACCGGGATGCTTGAAGATGGAAAGAAATTTGAT
TCCTCCCGGGACAGAAACAAGCCCTTTAAGTTTATGCTAGGCAAGCAGGAGGTGATCCGAGGCTGGGAAG
AAGGGGTTGCCCAGATGAGTGTGGGTCAGAGAGCCAAACTGACTATATCTCCAGATTATGCCTATGGTGC
CACTGGGCACCCAGGCATCATCCCACCACATGCCACTCTCGTCTTCGATGTGGAGCTTCTAAAACTGGAA
ACTAGAGGCGTGCAGGTCGAGACCATCAGCCCCGGCGACGGCCGCACCTTTCCCAAGAGAGGCCAGACTT
GCGTGGTCCACTACACCGGCATGCTGGAGGACGGCAAGAAGTTCGACAGCAGCCGCGACCGCAACAAGCC
CTTCAAGTTCATGCTGGGCAAACAGGAAGTGATCCGCGGCTGGGAGGAAGGCGTGGCTCAGATGAGCGTG
GGGCAGCGGGCCAAGCTGACCATCAGCCCCGACTATGCCTACGGCGCCACCGGCCACCCCGGCATCATCC
CCCCCCACGCCACCCTGGTGTTCGACGTGGAGCTGCTGAAGCTGGAGACTAGTACCGGTTCTAGAGTGAG
CAAGGGCGAGGAGCTGTTCACCGGGGTGGTGCCCATCCTGGTCGAGCTGGACGGCGACGTAAACGGCCAC
AAGTTCAGCGTGTCCGGCGAGGGCGAGGGCGATGCCACCTACGGCAAGCTGACCCTGAAGTTCATCTGCA
CCACCGGCAAGCTGCCCGTGCCCTGGCCCACCCTCGTGACCACCCTGACCTACGGCGTGCAGTGCTTCAG
CCGCTACCCCGACCACATGAAGCAGCACGACTTCTTCAAGTCCGCCATGCCCGAAGGCTACGTCCAGGAG
CGCACCATCTTCTTCAAGGACGACGGCAACTACAAGACCCGCGCCGAGGTGAAGTTCGAGGGCGACACCC
TGGTGAACCGCATCGAGCTGAAGGGCATCGACTTCAAGGAGGACGGCAACATCCTGGGGCACAAGCTGGA
GTACAACTACAACAGCCACAACGTCTATATCATGGCCGACAAGCAGAAGAACGGCATCAAGGTGAACTTC
AAGATCCGCCACAACATCGAGGACGGCAGCGTGCAGCTCGCCGACCACTACCAGCAGAACACCCCCATCG
GCGACGGCCCCGTGCTGCTGCCCGACAACCACTACCTGAGCACCCAGTCCAAGCTGAGCAAAGACCCCAA
CGAGAAGCGCGATCACATGGTCCTGCTGGAGTTCGTGACCGCCGCCGGGATCACTCTCGGCATGGACGAG
CTGTACAAGTCCGGACTCAGATCTCGAGCTCAAGCTTCGAATTCTGCAGTCGACTCCCATCAACCTCTCA
GCTGCCTCACTGAAAAGGAGGACAGCCCCAGTGAAAGCACAGGAAATGGACCCCCCCACCTGGCCCACCC
AAACCTGGACACGTTTACCCCGGAGGAGCTGCTGCAGCAGATGAAAGAGCTCCTGACCGAGAACCACCAG
CTGAAAGAAGCCATGAAGCTAAATAATCAAGCCATGAAAGGGAGATTTGAGGAGCTTTCGGCCTGGACAG
AGAAACAGAAGGAAGAACGCCAGTTTTTTGAGATACAGAGCAAAGAAGCAAAAGAGCGTCTAATGGCCTT
GAGTCATGAGAATGAGAAATTGAAGGAAGAGCTTGGAAAACTAAAAGGGAAATCAGAATAGGTCATCTGA
GGACCCCACTGATGACTCCAGGCTTCCCAGGGCCGAAGCGGAGCAGGAAAAGGACCAGCTCAGGACCCAG
GTGGTGAGGCTACAAGCAGAGAAGGCAGACCTGTTGGGCATCGTGTCTGAACTGCAGCTCAAGCTGAACT
CCAGCGGCTCCTCAGAAGATTCCTTTGTTGAAATTAGGATGGCTGAAGGAGAAGCAGAAGGGTCAGTAAA
AGAAATCAAGCATAGTCCTGGGCCCACGAGAACAGTCTCCACTGGCACGGCATTGTCTAAATATAGGAGC
AGATCTGCAGATGGGGCCAAGAATTACTTCGAACATGAGGAGTTAACTGTGAGCCAGCTCCTGCTGTGCC
TAAGGGAAGGGAATCAGAAGGTGGAGAGACTTGAAGTTGCACTCAAGGAGGCCAAAGAAAGAGTTTCAGA
TTTTGAAAAGAAAACAAGTAATCGTTCTGAGATTGAAACCCAGACAGAGGGGAGCACAGAGAAAGAGAAT
GATGAAGAGAAAGGCCCGGAGACTGTTGGAAGCGAAGTGGAAGCACTGAACCTCCAGGTGACATCTCTGT
TTAAGGAGCTTCAAGAGGCTCATACAAAACTCAGCGAAGCTGAGCTAATGAAGAAGAGACTTCAAGAAAA
GTGTCAGGCCCTTGAAAGGAAAAATTCTGCAATTCCATCAGAGTTGAATGAAAAGCAAGAGCTTGTTTAT
ACTAACAAAAAGTTAGAGCTACAAGTGGAAAGCATGCTATCAGAAATCAAAATGGAACAGGCTAAAACAG
AGGATGAAAAGTCCAAATTAACTGTGCTACAGATGACACACAACAAGCTTCTTCAAGAACATAATAATGC
ATTGAAAACAATTGAGGAACTAACAAGAAAAGAGTCAGAAAAAGTGGACAGGGCAGTGCTGAAGGAACTG
AGTGAAAAACTGGAACTGGCAGAGAAGGCTCTGGCTTCCAAACAGCTGCAAATGGATGAAATGAAGCAAA
CCATTGCCAAGCAGGAAGAGGACCTGGAAACCATGACCATCCTCAGGGCTCAGATGGAAGTTTACTGTTC
TGATTTTCATGCTGAAAGAGCAGCGAGAGAGAAAATTCATGAGGAAAAGGAGCAACTGGCATTGCAGCTG
GCAGTTCTGCTGAAAGAGAATGATGCTTTCGAAGACGGAGGCAGGCAGTCCTTGATGGAGATGCAGAGTC
GTCATGGGGCGAGAACAAGTGACTCTGACCAGCAGGCTTACCTTGTTCAAAGAGGAGCTGAGGACAGGGA
CTGGCGGCAACAGCGGAATATTCCGATTCATTCCTGCCCCAAGTGTGGAGAGGTTCTGCCTGACATAGAC
ACGTTACAGATTCACGTGATGGATTGCATCATTTAAGGATCCTAATCAACCTCTGGATTACAAAATTTGT
GAAAGATTGACTGGTATTCTTAACTATGTTGCTCCTTTTACGCTATGTGGATACGCTGCTTTAATGCCTT
TGTATCATGCTATTGCTTCCCGTATGGCTTTCATTTTCTCCTCCTTGTATAAATCCTGGTTGCTGTCTCT
TTATGAGGAGTTGTGGCCCGTTGTCAGGCAACGTGGCGTGGTGTGCACTGTGTTTGCTGACGCAACCCCC
ACTGGTTGGGGCATTGCCACCACCTGTCAGCTCCTTTCCGGGACTTTCGCTTTCCCCCTCCCTATTGCCA
CGGCGGAACTCATCGCCGCCTGCCTTGCCCGCTGCTGGACAGGGGCTCGGCTGTTGGGCACTGACAATTC
CGTGGTGTTGTCGGGGAAATCATCGTCCTTTCCTTGGCTGCTCGCCTGTGTTGCCACCTGGATTCTGCGC
GGGACGTCCTTCTGCTACGTCCCTTCGGCCCTCAATCCAGCGGACCTTCCTTCCCGCGGCCTGCTGCCGG
CTCTGCGGCCTCTTCCGCGTCTTCGCCTTCGCCCTCAGACGAGTCGGATCTCCCTTTGGGCCGCCTCCCC
GCCTGAGATCCTTTAAGACCAATGACTTACAAGGCAGCTGTAGATCTTAGCCACTTTTTAAAAGAAAAGG
GGGGACTGGAAGGGCTAATTCACTCCCAACGAAGACAAGATCTGCTTTTTGCTTGTACTGGGTCTCTCTG
GTTAGACCAGATCTGAGCCTGGGAGCTCTCTGGCTAACTAGGGAACCCACTGCTTAAGCCTCAATAAAGC
TTGCCTTGAGTGCTTCAAGTAGTGTGTGCCCGTCTGTTGTGTGACTCTGGTAACTAGAGATCCCTCAGAC
CCTTTTAGTCAGTGTGGAAAATCTCTAGCAGTAGTAGTTCATGTCATCTTATTATTCAGTATTTATAACT
TGCAAAGAAATGAATATCAGAGAGTGAGAGGCCCGGGTTAATTAAGGAAAGGGCTAGATCATTCTTGAAG
ACGAAAGGGCCTCGTGATACGCCTATTTTTATAGGTTAATGTCATGATAATAATGGTTTCTTAGACGTCA
GGTGGCACTTTTCGGGGAAATGTGCGCGGAACCCCTATTTGTTTATTTTTCTAAATACATTCAAATATGT
ATCCGCTCATGAGACAATAACCCTGATAAATGCTTCAATAATATTGAAAAAGGAAGAGTATGAGTATTCA
ACATTTCCGTGTCGCCCTTATTCCCTTTTTTGCGGCATTTTGCCTTCCTGTTTTTGCTCACCCAGAAACG
CTGGTGAAAGTAAAAGATGCTGAAGATCAGTTGGGTGCACGAGTGGGTTACATCGAACTGGATCTCAACA
GCGGTAAGATCCTTGAGAGTTTTCGCCCCGAAGAACGTTTTCCAATGATGAGCACTTTTAAAGTTCTGCT
ATGTGGCGCGGTATTATCCCGTGTTGACGCCGGGCAAGAGCAACTCGGTCGCCGCATACACTATTCTCAG
AATGACTTGGTTGAGTACTCACCAGTCACAGAAAAGCATCTTACGGATGGCATGACAGTAAGAGAATTAT
GCAGTGCTGCCATAACCATGAGTGATAACACTGCGGCCAACTTACTTCTGACAACGATCGGAGGACCGAA
GGAGCTAACCGCTTTTTTGCACAACATGGGGGATCATGTAACTCGCCTTGATCGTTGGGAACCGGAGCTG
AATGAAGCCATACCAAACGACGAGCGTGACACCACGATGCCTGTAGCAATGGCAACAACGTTGCGCAAAC
TATTAACTGGCGAACTACTTACTCTAGCTTCCCGGCAACAATTAATAGACTGGATGGAGGCGGATAAAGT
TGCAGGACCACTTCTGCGCTCGGCCCTTCCGGCTGGCTGGTTTATTGCTGATAAATCTGGAGCCGGTGAG
CGTGGGTCTCGCGGTATCATTGCAGCACTGGGGCCAGATGGTAAGCCCTCCCGTATCGTAGTTATCTACA
CGACGGGGAGTCAGGCAACTATGGATGAACGAAATAGACAGATCGCTGAGATAGGTGCCTCACTGATTAA
GCATTGGTAACTGTCAGACCAAGTTTACTCATATATACTTTAGATTGATTTAAAACTTCATTTTTAATTT
AAAAGGATCTAGGTGAAGATCCTTTTTGATAATCTCATGACCAAAATCCCTTAACGTGAGTTTTCGTTCC
ACTGAGCGTCAGACCCCGTAGAAAAGATCAAAGGATCTTCTTGAGATCCTTTTTTTCTGCGCGTAATCTG
CTGCTTGCAAACAAAAAAACCACCGCTACCAGCGGTGGTTTGTTTGCCGGATCAAGAGCTACCAACTCTT
TTTCCGAAGGTAACTGGCTTCAGCAGAGCGCAGATACCAAATACTGTTCTTCTAGTGTAGCCGTAGTTAG
GCCACCACTTCAAGAACTCTGTAGCACCGCCTACATACCTCGCTCTGCTAATCCTGTTACCAGTGGCTGC
TGCCAGTGGCGATAAGTCGTGTCTTACCGGGTTGGACTCAAGACGATAGTTACCGGATAAGGCGCAGCGG
TCGGGCTGAACGGGGGGTTCGTGCACACAGCCCAGCTTGGAGCGAACGACCTACACCGAACTGAGATACC
TACAGCGTGAGCTATGAGAAAGCGCCACGCTTCCCGAAGGGAGAAAGGCGGACAGGTATCCGGTAAGCGG
CAGGGTCGGAACAGGAGAGCGCACGAGGGAGCTTCCAGGGGGAAACGCCTGGTATCTTTATAGTCCTGTC
GGGTTTCGCCACCTCTGACTTGAGCGTCGATTTTTGTGATGCTCGTCAGGGGGGCGGAGCCTATGGAAAA
ACGCCAGCAACGCGGCCTTTTTACGGTTCCTGGCCTTTTGCTGGCCTTTTGCTCACATGTTCTTTCCTGC
GTTATCCCCTGATTCTGTGGATAACCGTATTACCGCCTTTGAGTGAGCTGATACCGCTCGCCGCAGCCGA
ACGACCGAGCGCAGCGAGTCAGTGAGCGAGGAAGCGGAAGAGCGCCCAATACGCAAACCGCCTCTCCCCG
CGCGTTGGCCGATTCATTAATGCAGCAAGCTCATGGCTGACTAATTTTTTTTATTTATGCAGAGGCCGAG
GCCGCCTCGGCCTCTGAGCTATTCCAGAAGTAGTGAGGAGGCTTTTTTGGAGGCCTAGGCTTTTGCAAAA
AGCTCCCCGTGGCACGACAGGTTTCCCGACTGGAAAGCGGGCAGTGAGCGCAACGCAATTAATGTGAGTT
AGCTCACTCATTAGGCACCCCAGGCTTTACACTTTATGCTTCCGGCTCGTATGTTGTGTGGAATTGTGAG
CGGATAACAATTTCACACAGGAAACAGCTATGACATGATTACGAATTTCACAAATAAAGCATTTTTTTCA
CTGCATTCTAGTTGTGGTTTGTCCAAACTCATCAATGTATCTTATCATGTCTGGATCAACTGGATAACTC
AAGCTAACCAAAATCATCCCAAACTTCCCACCCCATACCCTATTACCACTGCCAATTACCTGTGGTTTCA
TTTACTCTAAACCTGTGATTCCTCTGAATTATTTTCATTTTAAAGAAATTGTATTTGTTAAATATGTACT
ACAAACTTAGTAGT
